Addgene plasmid #153404: lvl0 nluc CDS
Purpose: Nanoluciferase coding sequence
Depositing lab: Naomi Nakayama. Depositing organization: University of Edinburgh. Publication: Mobius Assembly for Plant Systems highlights promoter-terminator interaction in gene regulation. Andreou , Andreas I., Nirkko, Jessica , Ochoa-Villarreal, Marisol , Nakayama, Naomi. bioRxiv, March 31, 2021 10.1101/2021.03.31.437819.
Backbone
  Vector backbone: mUAV
  Backbone size w/o insert (bp): 2053
  Vector type: Plant Expression
Growth in bacteria
  Bacterial resistance: Chloramphenicol, 25 μg/mL
  Growth temperature: 37°C
  Growth strain: DH5alpha
  Copy number: High Copy
Gene/Insert
  Gene/Insert name: nanoluciferase CDS
  Species: Synthetic
  Insert size (bp): 521
  Cloning method: Restriction Enzyme; 5′ cloning site AarI (destroyed during cloning); 3′ cloning site AarI (destroyed during cloning)
  Sequencing primers: 5′ tgccacctgacgtctaagaa; 3′ attaccgcctttgagtgagc
Terms and licenses: Academic/Nonprofit Terms; Industry Terms: Not Available to Industry
How to cite: lvl0 nluc CDS was a gift from Naomi Nakayama (Addgene plasmid # 153404 ; http://n2t.net/addgene:153404 ; RRID:Addgene_153404)
