[The description below was written by a language model from this plasmid's Addgene catalogue record and pLannotate feature annotations shown in this document.]
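Description:
lvl0 nluc CDS is a Level 0 part plasmid from the Mobius Assembly for Plant Systems toolkit. It holds a promoterless nanoluciferase coding sequence as a standardized building block rather than a ready-to-express cassette. The backbone is mUAV, a compact vector of about 2.05 kb. The full sequenced plasmid is 2,574 nt. It is propagated in E. coli from a high-copy ColE1/pUC-type origin and selected with chloramphenicol. Resistance comes from a cat gene driven by its native promoter and followed by the phage lambda t0 terminator.

The payload is a synthetic insert of about 521 bp that the annotation identifies as NanoLuc luciferase, matched to the human codon-optimized version of this small, bright reporter enzyme. The insert was cloned through AarI sites, which were destroyed in the process. AarI is a Type IIS enzyme, so this is consistent with a Golden Gate-style domestication step. The coding sequence sits between a putative bacterial terminator upstream and a his operon terminator downstream, an arrangement that would insulate the cloning site from read-through transcription from the backbone. No promoter, plant terminator, tag or plant selection marker is annotated. Although it is catalogued as a plant expression vector, it is not expected to express in plants on its own.

Its intended use is as a CDS module to be combined with promoter and terminator parts in higher-level Mobius Assembly constructs. The resulting luminescent reporter units can be used to measure gene expression in plant systems. The associated work used this approach to examine how promoter–terminator combinations affect gene regulation.
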