Features (pLannotate 1.2.2; 7 found; start..end, strand, type, name):
    231..819     -  rep_origin     ori: high-copy-number ColE1/pMB1/pBR322/pUC origin of replication
   1002..1096    -  terminator     lambda t0 terminator: transcription terminator from phage lambda
   1120..1776    -  CDS            cat: CAT_ECOLX - Experimental evidence at protein level: Swiss-Prot protein existence level 1. This enzyme is an effector of chloramphenicol resistance in bacteria. From Escherichia coli. This protein is used as a marker in many commonly used cloning vectors, such as pACYC184.
   1777..1874    -  promoter       cat promoter: promoter of the E. coli cat gene encoding chloramphenicol acetyltransferase
   1960..2003    -  terminator     bacterial terminator: putative bacterial transcription terminator
   2020..2535    +  CDS            Nluc: NanoLuc® luciferase human codon-optimized
   2553..36      +  terminator     his operon terminator (across the origin): This putative transcriptin terminator from the E. coli his operon has a 2-bp deletion introduced during synthesis. Its efficiency has not been determined.
>Addgene plasmid #153404 | lvl0 nluc CDS | addgene full sequence | sequence record 314935 | Addgene NGS Result
TCACCACCCTGCCCTTTTTCTTTAAAACCGAAAAGATTACTTCGCGTTATGCAGGCTTCCTCGCTCACTG
ACTCGCTGCGCTCGGTCGTTCGGCTGCGGCGAGCGGTATCAGCTCACTCAAAGGCGGTAATACGGTTATC
CACAGAATCAGGGGATAACGCAGGAAAGAACATGTGAGCAAAAGGCCAGCAAAAGGCCAGGAACCGTAAA
AAGGCCGCGTTGCTGGCGTTTTTCCACAGGCTCCGCCCCCCTGACGAGCATCACAAAAATCGACGCTCAA
GTCAGAGGTGGCGAAACCCGACAGGACTATAAAGATACCAGGCGTTTCCCCCTGGAAGCTCCCTCGTGCG
CTCTCCTGTTCCGACCCTGCCGCTTACCGGATACCTGTCCGCCTTTCTCCCTTCGGGAAGCGTGGCGCTT
TCTCATAGCTCACGCTGTAGGTATCTCAGTTCGGTGTAGGTCGTTCGCTCCAAGCTGGGCTGTGTGCACG
AACCCCCCGTTCAGCCCGACCGCTGCGCCTTATCCGGTAACTATCGTCTTGAGTCCAACCCGGTAAGACA
CGACTTATCGCCACTGGCAGCAGCCACTGGTAACAGGATTAGCAGAGCGAGGTATGTAGGCGGTGCTACA
GAGTTCTTGAAGTGGTGGCCTAACTACGGCTACACTAGAAGAACAGTATTTGGTATCTGCGCTCTGCTGA
AGCCAGTTACCTTCGGAAAAAGAGTTGGTAGCTCTTGATCCGGCAAACAAACCACCGCTGGTAGCGGTGG
TTTTTTTGTTTGCAAGCAGCAGATTACGCGCAGAAAAAAAGGATCTCAAGAAGATCCTTTGATCTTTTCT
ACGGGGTCTGACGCTCAGTGGAACGAAAACTCACGTTAAGGGATTTTGGTCATGAGATTATCAAAAAGGA
TCTTCACCTAGATCCTTTTAAATTAAAAATGAAGTTTTAAATCAATCTAAAGTATATATGAGTAAACTTG
GTCTGACAGCTCGAGGCTTGGATTCTCACCAATAAAAAACGCCCGGCGGCAACCGAGCGTTCTGAACAAA
TCCAGATGGAGTTCTGAGGTCATTACTGGATCTATCAACAGGAGTCCAAGCGAGCTCGATATCAAATTAC
GCCCCGCCCTGCCACTCATCGCAGTACTGTTGTAATTCATTAAGCATTCTGCCGACATGGAAGCCATCAC
AAACGGCATGATGAACCTGAATCGCCAGCGGCATCAGCACCTTGTCGCCTTGCGTATAATATTTGCCCAT
GGTGAAAACGGGGGCGAAGAAGTTGTCCATATTGGCCACGTTTAAATCAAAACTGGTGAAACTCACCCAG
GGATTGGCTGAGACGAAAAACATATTCTCAATAAACCCTTTAGGGAAATAGGCCAGGTTTTCACCGTAAC
ACGCCACATCTTGCGAATATATGTGTAGAAACTGCCGGAAATCGTCGTGGTATTCACTCCAGAGCGATGA
AAACGTTTCAGTTTGCTCATGGAAAACGGTGTAACAAGGGTGAACACTATCCCATATCACCAGCTCACCG
TCTTTCATTGCCATACGAAATTCCGGATGAGCATTCATCAGGCGGGCAAGAATGTGAATAAAGGCCGGAT
AAAACTTGTGCTTATTTTTCTTTACGGTCTTTAAAAAGGCCGTAATATCCAGCTGAACGGTCTGGTTATA
GGTACATTGAGCAACTGACTGAAATGCCTCAAAATGTTCTTTACGATGCCATTGGGATATATCAACGGTG
GTATATCCAGTGATTTTTTTCTCCATTTTAGCTTCCTTAGCTCCTGAAAATCTCGATAACTCAAAAAATA
CGCCCGGTAGTGATCTTATTTCATTATGGTGAAAGTTGGAACCTCTTACGTGCCCGATCAACTCGAGTGC
CACCTGACGTCTAAGAAACCATTATTATCATGACATTAACCTATAAAAATAGGCGTATCACGAGGCAGAA
TTTCAGATAAAAAAAATCCTTAGCTTTCGCTAAGGATGATTTCTGGAATTCGGTCTCTAATGGTCTTCAC
ACTCGAAGATTTCGTTGGGGACTGGCGACAGACAGCCGGCTACAACCTGGACCAAGTCCTTGAACAGGGA
GGTGTGTCCAGTTTGTTTCAGAATCTCGGGGTGTCCGTAACTCCGATCCAAAGGATTGTCCTGAGCGGTG
AAAATGGGCTGAAGATCGACATCCATGTCATCATCCCGTATGAAGGTCTGAGCGGCGACCAAATGGGCCA
GATCGAAAAAATTTTTAAGGTGGTGTACCCTGTGGATGATCATCACTTTAAGGTGATCCTGCACTATGGC
ACACTGGTAATCGACGGGGTTACGCCGAACATGATCGACTATTTCGGACGGCCGTATGAAGGCATCGCCG
TGTTCGACGGCAAAAAGATCACTGTAACAGGGACCCTGTGGAACGGCAACAAAATTATCGACGAGCGCCT
GATCAACCCCGACGGCTCCCTGCTGTTCCGAGTAACCATCAACGGAGTGACCGGCTGGCGGCTGTGCGAA
CGCATTCTGGCGTAAGCTTTGAGACCCTGCAGTCCGGCAAAAAAGGGCAAGGTG
